Addgene plasmid #136707: pISH-Olfr211
Purpose: Template to synthesize riboprobes for in situ hybridization (ISH) for Olfr211
Depositing lab: Peter Mombaerts. Depositing organization: Max Planck Research Unit for Neurogenetics. Publication: The Zonal Organization of Odorant Receptor Gene Choice in the Main Olfactory Epithelium of the Mouse. Zapiec B, Mombaerts P. Cell Rep. 2020 Mar 24;30(12):4220-4234.e5. doi: 10.1016/j.celrep.2020.02.110. PubMed 32209480.
Backbone
  Vector backbone: pGEM-T-Easy
  Vector type: in situ probe
Growth in bacteria
  Bacterial resistance: Ampicillin, 100 μg/mL
  Growth temperature: 37°C
  Growth strain: DH5alpha
  Copy number: High Copy
Gene/Insert
  Gene/Insert name: Olfr211
  Species: M. musculus (mouse)
  Mutation: ISH Probe insert
  Entrez Gene: Olfr211 (a.k.a. MOR253-9)
  Cloning method: Unknown
Terms and licenses: Academic/Nonprofit Terms; Industry Terms: Not Available to Industry
Depositor comments: ISH probe for mouse gene: Olfr211 aka MOR253-9
How to cite: pISH-Olfr211 was a gift from Peter Mombaerts (Addgene plasmid # 136707 ; http://n2t.net/addgene:136707 ; RRID:Addgene_136707)
