[The description below was written by a language model from this plasmid's Addgene catalogue record and pLannotate feature annotations shown in this document.]
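Description:
pISH-Olfr211 is a bacterial cloning plasmid built on the pGEM-T-Easy backbone and used as a template for making riboprobes against the mouse odorant receptor gene Olfr211 (also called MOR253-9). The sequenced record is about 3.5 kb. It is propagated in E. coli from a high-copy ColE1/pUC-type origin and selected with ampicillin through the β-lactamase gene and its native promoter. An f1 phage origin is also present, along with the usual lac promoter/operator elements and a lacZα fragment that the insert interrupts, which are remnants of the blue/white screening system of the parent vector.

The payload is a partial Olfr211 sequence described only as an "ISH probe insert". In the feature table it appears as a roughly 540 nt segment that the automated annotation labelled by homology as a fragment of a human odorant receptor (OR13A1). This reflects similarity among olfactory receptor genes rather than a human origin, since the catalogue lists the insert as mouse. A short adjacent hit to a hornet peptide is most likely a spurious match within the polylinker region. The insert sits between opposing T7 and SP6 bacteriophage promoters, so in vitro run-off transcription from one or the other yields RNA of either strand. Because the annotated receptor fragment reads in the same direction as T7, SP6 would be expected to give the antisense probe and T7 the sense control, although the record does not state this explicitly, nor does it give the cloning method. There is no eukaryotic expression cassette. The plasmid serves purely as a transcription template for in situ hybridization, and it was deposited with a study on the zonal organization of odorant receptor gene choice in the mouse main olfactory epithelium.
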