Features (pLannotate 1.2.2; 14 found; start..end, strand, type, name):
     96..114     +  promoter       T7 promoter: promoter for bacteriophage T7 RNA polymerase
    174..710     +  CDS            OR13A1 (fragment): O13A1_HUMAN - Experimental evidence at transcript level: Swiss-Prot protein existence level 2. Odorant receptor. From Homo sapiens (Human).
    713..775     -  CDS            VESPI_VESMG (fragment): Experimental evidence at protein level: Swiss-Prot protein existence level 1. Shows contractile activity on isolated ileum smooth muscle. From Vespa magnifica (Hornet).
    787..805     -  promoter       SP6 promoter: promoter for bacteriophage SP6 RNA polymerase
    847..863     -  protein_bind   lac operator: The lac repressor binds to the lac operator to inhibit transcription in E. coli. This inhibition can be relieved by adding lactose or isopropyl-β-D-thiogalactopyranoside (IPTG). lac repressor encoded by lacI
    871..901     -  promoter       lac promoter: promoter for the E. coli lac operon
    916..937     -  protein_bind   CAP binding site: CAP binding activates transcription in the presence of cAMP. E. coli catabolite activator protein
    950..1042    -  CDS            lacI (fragment): lac repressor; lacI; The lac repressor binds to the lac operator to inhibit transcription in E. coli. This inhibition can be relieved by adding lactose or isopropyl-β-D-thiogalactopyranoside (IPTG).
   1225..1813    -  rep_origin     ori: high-copy-number ColE1/pMB1/pBR322/pUC origin of replication
   1984..2844    -  CDS            AmpR: β-lactamase; bla; confers resistance to ampicillin, carbenicillin, and related antibiotics
   2845..2949    -  promoter       AmpR promoter: bla
   2976..3026    +  misc_feature   bom (fragment): basis of mobility region from pBR322
   3054..3482    -  rep_origin     f1 ori (sequence partly withheld): f1 bacteriophage origin of replication; arrow indicates direction of (+) strand synthesis
   3486..93      -  CDS            lacZα (fragment) (across the origin): LacZα fragment of β-galactosidase; lacZ fragment
>Addgene plasmid #136707 | pISH-Olfr211 | addgene full sequence | sequence record 272936 | Addgene NGS Result
AGCTGGCGAAAGGGGGATGTGCTGCAAGGCGATTAAGTTGGGTAACGCCAGGGTTTTCCCAGTCACGACG
TTGTAAAACGACGGCCAGTGAATTGTAATACGACTCACTATAGGGCGAATTGGGCCCGACGTCGCATGCT
CCCGGCCGCCATGGCGGCCGCGGGAATTCGATTATGGCCCAGCTCTATTTCCTTACATGGTCTGCTTCCT
CAGAGTTGCTCCTCCTCACTGTCATGGCCTACGACCGTTATGCAGCCATCTGCCACCCTCTGCATTACAG
CACCATGATGAGCAAAGCATTCTGTAGCATGTTGGCTGCTGGAGTGTGGGCACTCTGCGCTTTCAACACA
GCCATTCACACAGGACTGATGACTCGCTTGAGCTTCTGTGGGCCCAATGTCATTACACATTTCTTCTGTG
AGGTGCCTCCTCTGCTGCTTCTCTCCTGCAGCTCCACCTACGTGAACAGTGTCATGATTGTCTTGGCTGA
TGCCTTTTATGGCATATTGAACTTCCTGATGACCATTGTGTCATACGGCTTCATCATTTCCAGCATCCTG
AAGATGCGGACATCAGAAGGGAAGCAGAAAGCCTTCTCAACCTGCTCTTCCCACCTCATTGTGGTGTGCA
TGTATTACACCGCTGTCTTCTATGCCTACATAAGCCCTGTCTCCAGCTATAATGCAGAGAAGAGCAAATT
GGCTGGAATCACTAGTGAATTCGCGGCCGCCTGCAGGTCGACCATATGGGAGAGCTCCCAACGCGTTGGA
TGCATAGCTTGAGTATTCTATAGTGTCACCTAAATAGCTTGGCGTAATCATGGTCATAGCTGTTTCCTGT
GTGAAATTGTTATCCGCTCACAATTCCACACAACATACGAGCCGGAAGCATAAAGTGTAAAGCCTGGGGT
GCCTAATGAGTGAGCTAACTCACATTAATTGCGTTGCGCTCACTGCCCGCTTTCCAGTCGGGAAACCTGT
CGTGCCAGCTGCATTAATGAATCGGCCAACGCGCGGGGAGAGGCGGTTTGCGTATTGGGCGCTCTTCCGC
TTCCTCGCTCACTGACTCGCTGCGCTCGGTCGTTCGGCTGCGGCGAGCGGTATCAGCTCACTCAAAGGCG
GTAATACGGTTATCCACAGAATCAGGGGATAACGCAGGAAAGAACATGTGAGCAAAAGGCCAGCAAAAGG
CCAGGAACCGTAAAAAGGCCGCGTTGCTGGCGTTTTTCCATAGGCTCCGCCCCCCTGACGAGCATCACAA
AAATCGACGCTCAAGTCAGAGGTGGCGAAACCCGACAGGACTATAAAGATACCAGGCGTTTCCCCCTGGA
AGCTCCCTCGTGCGCTCTCCTGTTCCGACCCTGCCGCTTACCGGATACCTGTCCGCCTTTCTCCCTTCGG
GAAGCGTGGCGCTTTCTCATAGCTCACGCTGTAGGTATCTCAGTTCGGTGTAGGTCGTTCGCTCCAAGCT
GGGCTGTGTGCACGAACCCCCCGTTCAGCCCGACCGCTGCGCCTTATCCGGTAACTATCGTCTTGAGTCC
AACCCGGTAAGACACGACTTATCGCCACTGGCAGCAGCCACTGGTAACAGGATTAGCAGAGCGAGGTATG
TAGGCGGTGCTACAGAGTTCTTGAAGTGGTGGCCTAACTACGGCTACACTAGAAGAACAGTATTTGGTAT
CTGCGCTCTGCTGAAGCCAGTTACCTTCGGAAAAAGAGTTGGTAGCTCTTGATCCGGCAAACAAACCACC
GCTGGTAGCGGTGGTTTTTTTGTTTGCAAGCAGCAGATTACGCGCAGAAAAAAAGGATCTCAAGAAGATC
CTTTGATCTTTTCTACGGGGTCTGACGCTCAGTGGAACGAAAACTCACGTTAAGGGATTTTGGTCATGAG
ATTATCAAAAAGGATCTTCACCTAGATCCTTTTAAATTAAAAATGAAGTTTTAAATCAATCTAAAGTATA
TATGAGTAAACTTGGTCTGACAGTTACCAATGCTTAATCAGTGAGGCACCTATCTCAGCGATCTGTCTAT
TTCGTTCATCCATAGTTGCCTGACTCCCCGTCGTGTAGATAACTACGATACGGGAGGGCTTACCATCTGG
CCCCAGTGCTGCAATGATACCGCGAGACCCACGCTCACCGGCTCCAGATTTATCAGCAATAAACCAGCCA
GCCGGAAGGGCCGAGCGCAGAAGTGGTCCTGCAACTTTATCCGCCTCCATCCAGTCTATTAATTGTTGCC
GGGAAGCTAGAGTAAGTAGTTCGCCAGTTAATAGTTTGCGCAACGTTGTTGCCATTGCTACAGGCATCGT
GGTGTCACGCTCGTCGTTTGGTATGGCTTCATTCAGCTCCGGTTCCCAACGATCAAGGCGAGTTACATGA
TCCCCCATGTTGTGCAAAAAAGCGGTTAGCTCCTTCGGTCCTCCGATCGTTGTCAGAAGTAAGTTGGCCG
CAGTGTTATCACTCATGGTTATGGCAGCACTGCATAATTCTCTTACTGTCATGCCATCCGTAAGATGCTT
TTCTGTGACTGGTGAGTACTCAACCAAGTCATTCTGAGAATAGTGTATGCGGCGACCGAGTTGCTCTTGC
CCGGCGTCAATACGGGATAATACCGCGCCACATAGCAGAACTTTAAAAGTGCTCATCATTGGAAAACGTT
CTTCGGGGCGAAAACTCTCAAGGATCTTACCGCTGTTGAGATCCAGTTCGATGTAACCCACTCGTGCACC
CAACTGATCTTCAGCATCTTTTACTTTCACCAGCGTTTCTGGGTGAGCAAAAACAGGAAGGCAAAATGCC
GCAAAAAAGGGAATAAGGGCGACACGGAAATGTTGAATACTCATACTCTTCCTTTTTCAATATTATTGAA
GCATTTATCAGGGTTATTGTCTCATGAGCGGATACATATTTGAATGTATTTAGAAAAATAAACAAATAGG
GGTTCCGCGCACATTTCCCCGAAAAGTGCCACCTGATGCGGTGTGAAATACCGCACAGATGCGTAAGGAG
AAAATACCGCATCAGGAAATTGTAAGCGTTAATATTTTGTTAAAATTCGCGTTAAATTTTTGTTAAATCA
GCTCATTTTTTAACCAATAGGCCGAAATCGGCAAAATCCCTTATAAATCAAAAGAATAGACCGAGATAGG
GT
[37 nt withheld, positions 3153-3189]
AAAGAACGTGGACTCCAACGTCAAAGG
[49 nt withheld, positions 3217-3265]
T
[91 nt withheld, positions 3267-3357]
G
[124 nt withheld, positions 3359-3482]
CCATTCGCCATTCAGGCTGCGCAACTGTTGGGAAGGGCGATCGGTGCGGGCCTCTTCGCTATTACGCC
